>Addgene plasmid #140382 | pJBL712 | addgene full sequence | sequence record 297931 | Addgene NGS Result
ACATTAACCTATAAAAATAGGCGTATCACGAGGCCCTTTCGTCTCGCGCGTTTCGGTGATGACGGTGAAA
ACCTCTGACACATGCAGCTCCCGGAGACGGTCACAGCTTGTCTGTAAGCGGATGCCGGGAGCAGACAAGC
CCGTCAGGGCGCGTCAGCGGGTGTTGGCGGGTGTCGGGGCTGGCTTAACTATGCGGCATCAGAGCAGATT
GTACTGAGAGTGCACCATATGCGGTGTGAAATACTGCACAGATGCGTAAGGAGAAAATACCGCATCAGGC
GCCATTCGCCATTCAGGCTGCGCAACTGTTGGGAAGGGCGATCGGTGCGGGCCTCTTCGCTATTACGCCA
GCTGGCGAAAGGGGGATGTGCTGCAAGGCGATTAAGTTGGGTAACGCCAGGGTTTTCCCAGTCACGACGT
TGTAAAACGACGGCCAGTGAATTCGAGCTCGGTACCCGGGGATCAAAAAACCCCTCAAGACCCGTTTAGA
GGCCCCAAGGGGTTATGCTACCCACATACACATGGCAAGAGCCCACACTCTACTCGACAGATACGAATAT
CTGGACCCGACCGTCTCTTGCCATGAATGATCCGAGCCCACACTCTACTCGACAGATACGAATATCTGGA
CCCGACCGTCTCGGATCATCAGAGTATGTGGGTTTTGACAAGGTCTTGTCGTTCTCGCCTCCTATAGTGA
GTCGTATTATCTAGAGTCGACCTGCAGGCATGCAAGCTTGGCGTAATCATGGTCATAGCTGTTTCCTGTG
TGAAATTGTTATCCGCTCACAATTCCACACAACATACGAGCCGGAAGCATAAAGTGTAAAGCCTGGGGTG
CCTAATGAGTGAGCTAACTCACATTAATTGCGTTGCGCTCACTGCCCGCTTTCCAGTCGGGAAACCTGTC
GTGCCAGCTGCATTAATGAATCGGCCAACGCGCGGGGAGAGGCGGTTTGCGTATTGGGCGCTCTTCCGCT
TCCTCGCTCACTGACTCGCTGCGCTCGGTCGTTCGGCTGCGGCGAGCGGTATCAGCTCACTCAAAGGCGG
TAATACGGTTATCCACAGAATCAGGGGATAACGCAGGAAAGAACATGTGAGCAAAAGGCCAGCAAAAGGC
CAGGAACCGTAAAAAGGCCGCGTTGCTGGCGTTTTTCCATAGGCTCCGCCCCCCTGACGAGCATCACAAA
AATCGACGCTCAAGTCAGAGGTGGCGAAACCCGACAGGACTATAAAGATACCAGGCGTTTCCCCCTGGAA
GCTCCCTCGTGCGCTCTCCTGTTCCGACCCTGCCGCTTACCGGATACCTGTCCGCCTTTCTCCCTTCGGG
AAGCGTGGCGCTTTCTCATAGCTCACGCTGTAGGTATCTCAGTTCGGTGTAGGTCGTTCGCTCCAAGCTG
GGCTGTGTGCACGAACCCCCCGTTCAGCCCGACCGCTGCGCCTTATCCGGTAACTATCGTCTTGAGTCCA
ACCCGGTAAGACACGACTTATCGCCACTGGCAGCAGCCACTGGTAACAGGATTAGCAGAGCGAGGTATGT
AGGCGGTGCTACAGAGTTCTTGAAGTGGTGGCCTAACTACGGCTACACTAGAAGAACAGTATTTGGTATC
TGCGCTCTGCTGAAGCCAGTTACCTTCGGAAAAAGAGTTGGTAGCTCTTGATCCGGCAAACAAACCACCG
CTGGTAGCGGTGGTTTTTTTGTTTGCAAGCAGCAGATTACGCGCAGAAAAAAAGGATCTCAAGAAGATCC
TTTGATCTTTTCTACGGGGTCTGACGCTCAGTGGAACGAAAACTCACGTTAAGGGATTTTGGTCATGAGA
TTATCAAAAAGGATCTTCACCTAGATCCTTTTAAATTAAAAATGAAGTTTTAAATCAATCTAAAGTATAT
ATGAGTAAACTTGGTCTGACAGTTACCAATGCTTAATCAGTGAGGCACCTATCTCAGCGATCTGTCTATT
TCGTTCATCCATAGTTGCCTGACTCCCCGTCGTGTAGATAACTACGATACGGGAGGGCTTACCATCTGGC
CCCAGTGCTGCAATGATACCGCGAGACCCACGCTCACCGGCTCCAGATTTATCAGCAATAAACCAGCCAG
CCGGAAGGGCCGAGCGCAGAAGTGGTCCTGCAACTTTATCCGCCTCCATCCAGTCTATTAATTGTTGCCG
GGAAGCTAGAGTAAGTAGTTCGCCAGTTAATAGTTTGCGCAACGTTGTTGCCATTGCTACAGGCATCGTG
GTGTCACGCTCGTCGTTTGGTATGGCTTCATTCAGCTCCGGTTCCCAACGATCAAGGCGAGTTACATGAT
CCCCCATGTTGTGCAAAAAAGCGGTTAGCTCCTTCGGTCCTCCGATCGTTGTCAGAAGTAAGTTGGCCGC
AGTGTTATCACTCATGGTTATGGCAGCACTGCATAATTCTCTTACTGTCATGCCATCCGTAAGATGCTTT
TCTGTGACTGGTGAGTACTCAACCAAGTCATTCTGAGAATAGTGTATGCGGCGACCGAGTTGCTCTTGCC
CGGCGTCAATACGGGATAATACCGCGCCACATAGCAGAACTTTAAAAGTGCTCATCATTGGAAAACGTTC
TTCGGGGCGAAAACTCTCAAGGATCTTACCGCTGTTGAGATCCAGTTCGATGTAACCCACTCGTGCACCC
AACTGATCTTCAGCATCTTTTACTTTCACCAGCGTTTCTGGGTGAGCAAAAACAGGAAGGCAAAATGCCG
CAAAAAAGGGAATAAGGGCGACACGGAAATGTTGAATACTCATACTCTTCCTTTTTCAATATTATTGAAG
CATTTATCAGGGTTATTGTCTCATGAGCGGATACATATTTGAATGTATTTAGAAAAATAAACAAATAGGG
GTTCCGCGCACATTTCCCCGAAAAGTGCCACCTGACGTCTAAGAAACCATTATTATCATG
Features (pLannotate 1.2.2; 13 found; start..end, strand, type, name):
     43..78      +  CDS            rop (fragment): Rop protein, which maintains plasmids at low copy number; rop
    180..279     +  misc_feature   bom (fragment): basis of mobility region from pBR322
    285..442     -  CDS            lacZα (fragment): LacZα fragment of β-galactosidase; lacZ fragment
    464..510     -  terminator     T7 terminator: transcription terminator for bacteriophage T7 RNA polymerase
    691..709     -  promoter       T7 promoter: promoter for bacteriophage T7 RNA polymerase
    710..739     +  misc_feature   MCS (fragment): pUC18/19 multiple cloning site
    776..792     -  protein_bind   lac operator: The lac repressor binds to the lac operator to inhibit transcription in E. coli. This inhibition can be relieved by adding lactose or isopropyl-β-D-thiogalactopyranoside (IPTG). lac repressor encoded by lacI
    800..830     -  promoter       lac promoter: promoter for the E. coli lac operon
    845..866     -  protein_bind   CAP binding site: CAP binding activates transcription in the presence of cAMP. E. coli catabolite activator protein
    879..971     -  CDS            lacI (fragment): lac repressor; lacI; The lac repressor binds to the lac operator to inhibit transcription in E. coli. This inhibition can be relieved by adding lactose or isopropyl-β-D-thiogalactopyranoside (IPTG).
   1154..1742    -  rep_origin     ori: high-copy-number ColE1/pMB1/pBR322/pUC origin of replication
   1913..2773    -  CDS            AmpR: β-lactamase; bla; confers resistance to ampicillin, carbenicillin, and related antibiotics
   2774..2878    -  promoter       AmpR promoter: bla
