[The description below was written by a language model from this plasmid's Addgene catalogue record and pLannotate feature annotations shown in this document.]
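Description:
pJBL712 is a small (about 2.9 kb) synthetic-biology plasmid built on the pUC19 backbone. It serves as a DNA template for a transcription-based, cell-free biosensor. It is propagated in E. coli at high copy number from the ColE1/pUC-type origin and selected with ampicillin through the β-lactamase (AmpR) gene and its native promoter. The feature table also picks up pUC19 remnants: lacZα, rop, bom and lacI fragments, part of the multiple cloning site, and the lac promoter, operator and CAP site. These are backbone leftovers around the cloning site and are not described as part of the sensor design.

The synthetic insert, T7-otrO-3WJdB-T, was assembled by Gibson cloning. It consists of a bacteriophage T7 promoter, the otrO operator sequence placed 5 bp downstream of the promoter, the 3WJdB RNA aptamer, and a T7 terminator. The annotation marks only the T7 promoter and terminator, on the minus strand. The operator and aptamer are not annotated, but the roughly 180 nt interval between those two features is where they would lie.

According to the record, aptamer expression is regulated by OtrR. The plasmid does not encode this repressor or T7 RNA polymerase, so both must be supplied separately. In such a design, repressor bound at the operator just downstream of the promoter blocks T7 transcription. Release of the repressor by its ligand allows synthesis of the aptamer, which acts as the RNA-level output signal with no translation needed. The record does not name the ligand or the readout chemistry. The associated work concerns cell-free biosensors for rapid detection of water contaminants, and the stated 5 bp spacing suggests that this plasmid may be one of several promoter–operator spacing variants.
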