Addgene plasmid #140382: pJBL712
Purpose: Expresses OtrR-regulated 3WJdB RNA aptamer driven by T7 promoter with the otrO sequence 5BP downstream from the promoter
Depositing lab: Julius Lucks. Depositing organization: Northwestern University. Publication: Cell-free biosensors for rapid detection of water contaminants. Jung JK, Alam KK, Verosloff MS, Capdevila DA, Desmau M, Clauer PR, Lee JW, Nguyen PQ, Pasten PA, Matiasek SJ, Gaillard JF, Giedroc DP, Collins JJ, Lucks JB. Nat Biotechnol. 2020 Jul 6. pii: 10.1038/s41587-020-0571-7. doi: 10.1038/s41587-020-0571-7. PubMed 32632301.
Backbone
  Vector backbone: pUC19
  Vector type: Synthetic Biology
Growth in bacteria
  Bacterial resistance: Ampicillin, 100 μg/mL
  Growth temperature: 37°C
  Growth strain: DH5alpha
  Copy number: High Copy
Gene/Insert
  Gene/Insert name: T7-otrO-3WJdB-T
  Species: Synthetic
  Cloning method: Gibson Cloning
Terms and licenses: Academic/Nonprofit Terms; Industry Terms: Not Available to Industry
How to cite: pJBL712 was a gift from Julius Lucks (Addgene plasmid # 140382 ; http://n2t.net/addgene:140382 ; RRID:Addgene_140382)
